>Addgene plasmid #135925 | pAF160 | depositor full sequence | sequence record 262544 | pAF160 sequence 9551 bps
TTGAGATCCTTTTTTTCTGCGCGTAATCTGCTGCTTGCAAACAAAAAAACCACCGCTACCAGCGGTGGTT
TGTTTGCCGGATCAAGAGCTACCAACTCTTTTTCCGAAGGTAACTGGCTTCAGCAGAGCGCAGATACCAA
ATACTGTTCTTCTAGTGTAGCCGTAGTTAGGCCACCACTTCAAGAACTCTGTAGCACCGCCTACATACCT
CGCTCTGCTAATCCTGTTACCAGTGGCTGCTGCCAGTGGCGATAAGTCGTGTCTTACCGGGTTGGACTCA
AGACGATAGTTACCGGATAAGGCGCAGCGGTCGGGCTGAACGGGGGGTTCGTGCACACAGCCCAGCTTGG
AGCGAACGACCTACACCGAACTGAGATACCTACAGCGTGAGCTATGAGAAAGCGCCACGCTTCCCGAAGG
GAGAAAGGCGGACAGGTATCCGGTAAGCGGCAGGGTCGGAACAGGAGAGCGCACGAGGGAGCTTCCAGGG
GGAAACGCCTGGTATCTTTATAGTCCTGTCGGGTTTCGCCACCTCTGACTTGAGCGTCGATTTTTGTGAT
GCTCGTCAGGGGGGCGGAGCCTATGGAAAAACGCCAGCAACGCGGCCTTTTTACGGTTCCTGGCCTTTTG
CTGGCCTTTTGCTCACATGTTCTTTCCTGCGTTATCCCCTGATTCTGTGGATAACCGTATTACCGCCTTT
GAGTGAGCTGATACCGCTCGCCGCAGCCGAACGACCGAGCGCAGCGAGTCAGTGAGCGAGGAAGCGGATC
CCTATACAGTTGAAGTCGGAAGTTTACATACACCTTAGCCAAATACATTTAAACTCACTTTTTCACAATT
CCTGACATTTAATCCTAGTAAAAATTCCCTGTCTTAGGTCAGTTAGGATCACCACTTTATTTTAAGAATG
TGAAATATCAGAATAATAGTAGAGAGAATGATTCATTTCAGCTTTTATTTCTTTCATCACATTCCCAGTG
GGTCAGAAGTTTACATACACTCGACTCCTCTGCAGAATGCGGCGATGTTTCGGTAAGGGGTCCCGAGTAG
CTAGTTCATGGCAGCCAGCATATGGCATATGTTGCCAAACTCTAAACCAAATACTCATTCTGATGTTTTA
AATGATTTGCCCTCCCATATGTCCTTCCGAGTGAGAGACACAAAAAATTCCAACACACTATTGCAATGAA
AATAAATTTCCTTTATTAGCCAGAAGTCAGATGCTCAAGGGGCTTCATGATGTCCCCATAATTTTTGGCA
GAGGGAAAAAGATCTCAGTGGTATTTGTGAGCCAGGGCATTGGCCACACCAGCCACCACCTTCTGATAGG
CAGCCTGCACCTGAGGAGTGAATTCACGACAGGCCTTCGAACTATTCCTTTGCCCTCGGACGAGTGCTGG
GGCGTCGGTTTCCACTATCGGCGAGTACTTCTACACAGCCATCGGTCCAGACGGCCGCGCTTCTGCGGGC
GATTTGTGTACGCCCGACAGTCCCGGCTCCGGATCGGACGATTGCGTCGCATCGACCCTGCGCCCAAGCT
GCATCATCGAAATTGCCGTCAACCAAGCTCTGATAGAGTTGGTCAAGACCAATGCGGAGCATATACGCCC
GGAGCCGCGGCGATCCTGCAAGCTCCGGATGCCTCCGCTCGAAGTAGCGCGTCTGCTGCTCCATACAAGC
CAACCACGGCCTCCAGAAGAAGATGTTGGCGACCTCGTATTGGGAATCCCCGAACATCGCCTCGCTCCAG
TCAATGACCGCTGTTATGCGGCCATTGTCCGTCAGGACATTGTTGGAGCCGAAATCCGCGTGCACGAGGT
GCCGGACTTCGGGGCAGTCCTCGGCCCAAAGCATCAGCTCATCGAGAGCCTGCGCGACGGACGCACTGAC
GGTGTCGTCCATCACAGTTTGCCAGTGATACACATGGGGATCAGCAATCGCGCATATGAAATCACGCCAT
GTAGTGTATTGACCGATTCCTTGCGGTCCGAATGGGCCGAACCCGCTCGTCTGGCTAAGATCGGCCGCAG
CGATCGCATCCATGGCCTCCGCGACCGGCTGCAGAACAGCGGGCAGTTCGGTTTCAGGCAGGTCTTGCAA
CGTGACACCCTGTGCACGGCGGGAGATGCAATAGGTCAGGCTCTCGCTGAATTCCCCAATGTCAAGCACT
TCCGGAATCGGGAGCGCGGCCGATGCAAAGTGCCGATAAACATAACGATCTTTGTAGAAACCATCGGCGC
AGCTATTTACCCGCAGGACATATCCACGCCCTCCTACATCGAAGCTGAAAGCACGAGATTCTTCGCCCTC
CGAGAGCTGCATCAGGTCGGAGACGCTGTCGAACTTTTCGATCAGAAACTTCTCGACAGACGTCGCGGTG
AGTTCAGGCTTTTTCATGGTGGCCTCAGGTGCAGAGGTTTCTACAGGGAAAGAGAGAAAGGCTACAGTTA
GTTTGCTGTGATGATGCTAAGTGCCGAGGTCAGATGTCTATGGATTGTACACGGAATCCCAACGCAGGAA
CCAAAAAACACTCACCCAAAAAAATGGCGCTAAGGCCGAGAGAAAGGCGAAGTTCCGTCTACGGCTATAT
ACCTTGAAACAGGGGCGGCAGAAGTGACGCAACGCGGTTGCGCGGACGGCTTCCTGTGTTTTCATTGGTC
GAAGCGTTCTGCGCGTGCGCAGAGATTCCCCAGGGAAGGCGGGCCCTCTTCCGAATGTCCAATCCGGACA
TTCTTCCGGTTGGACCTCCGCGGTCAGCGCTGTGCCCGGCGAGAGATCACGTGGGGCGCGGAGGCGGTGC
TGCTGGGGCACGGCCGTCCAGCCTCGGCGGCCATATTTTTGAGGGGCTGTTCATCTCGTTCACACGCTCT
GTCCGCCATGTTTGTGAGTGGAAGCGCCATTACCCCTTCAAGCGACTGAAGGCTGCAGGGCCTCTGGTGG
CCCGCATGGGGAGACCAGACCCGCCAGGCCCGCCTTTCCGCACTCAGTCCGGGCTTACTTTATTTTGTGA
GACAGGGTCTCGCCTAGAGGCTCCGGTGCCCGTCAGTGGGCAGAGCGCACATCGCCCACAGTCCCCGAGA
AGTTGGGGGGAGGGGTCGGCAATTGAACCGGTGCCTAGAGAAGGTGGCGCGGGGTAAACTGGGAAAGTGA
TGTCGTGTACTGGCTCCGCCTTTTTCCCGAGGGTGGGGGAGAACCGTATATAAGTGCAGTAGTCGCCGTG
AACGTTCTTTTTCGCAACGGGTTTGCCGCCAGAACACAGGTAAGTGCCGTGTGTGGTTCCCGCGGGCCTG
GCCTCTTTACGGGTTATGGCCCTTGCGTGCCTTGAATTACTTCCACGCCCCTGGCTGCAGTACGTGATTC
TTGATCCCGAGCTTCGGGTTGGAAGTGGGTGGGAGAGTTCGAGGCCTTGCGCTTAAGGAGCCCCTTCGCC
TCGTGCTTGAGTTGAGGCTTGGCCTGGGCGCTGGGGCCGCCGCGTGCGAATCTGGTGGCACCTTCGCGCC
TGTCTCGCTGCTTTCGATAAGTCTCTAGCCATTTAAAATTTTTGATGACCTGCTGCGACGCTTTTTTTCT
GGCAAGATAGTCTTGTAAATGCGGGCCAAGATCTGCACACTGGTATTTCGGTTTTTGGGGCCGCGGGCGG
CGACGGGGCCCGTGCGTCCCAGCGCACATGTTCGGCGAGGCGGGGCCTGCGAGCGCGGCCACCGAGAATC
GGACGGGGGTAGTCTCAAGCTGGCCGGCCTGCTCTGGTGCCTGGCCTCGCGCCGCCGTGTATCGCCCCGC
CCTGGGCGGCAAGGCTGGCCCGGTCGGCACCAGTTGCGTGAGCGGAAAGATGGCCGCTTCCCGGCCCTGC
TGCAGGGAGCTCAAAATGGAGGACGCGGCGCTCGGGAGAGCGGGCGGGTGAGTCACCCACACAAAGGAAA
AGGGCCTTTCCGTCCTCAGCCGTCGCTTCATGTGACTCCACGGAGTACCGGGCGCCGTCCAGGCACCTCG
ATTAGTTCTCGAGCTTTTGGAGTACGTCGTCTTTAGGTTGGGGGGAGGGGTTTTATGCGATGGAGTTTCC
CCATACTGAGTGGGTGGAGACTGAAGTTAGGCCAGCTTGGCACTTGATGTAATTCTCCTTGGAATTTGCC
CTTTTTGAGTTTGGATCTTGGTTCATTCTCAAGCCTCAGACAGTGGTTCAAAGTTTTTTTCTTCCATTTA
AGGTGTCGTGAAAACTACCCCAAGCTGGCCTCTGCGGCCGCCACCATGGTAAACAGCTACAATAGACTGG
AGGCGATATCAACTCTTGTTATACTACTCTGGGTAACTCTGGTCCAGGGTTCCTGTGGCAGCTGTCCAGC
TGGTACTTTCTGGAATGGTACAGATTGTGGAAAAAACAAAAATCAAGCTTGCATCCCATGTCCCCCAAAT
AGTTTCTCTAGTACAGCTGGCGAACAGAGGACATGTAACATATGCAGGAGATGTGAAGGTATTTTTAGAA
CAAAGAGAGAATGTACTCCAACAAGTAATACAGAGTGTGATTGTATGTCTGGGTATCATTGTTCCGGAGT
AGGATGTAATAGGTGTCAACCAGATTGCAAGCAAGGTCAAGAACTTCTAGGAAAAGGTTGTAGAGACTGT
AGCTTTGGTACCTTTAATGATCAGACACGGGGGAACTGCAAACGCTGGACAAACTGCTCTTTGAATGGAC
TAGTTGTGCTTGTAAATGGAACCAATAAAAGAGATGTGATATGTGGATCCACCCAAACAGTTGCCACTCT
GGACACAATCTCCATGACAATTCCAGCTTCTCTCGTGCACATTGATAAGAACCATCAGCCCGGGGAGAAC
CTTTACTTCCAGGGATCCGCTGGCTCCGCTGCTGGTTCTGGCGAATTCCATCATCACCATCACCATGTCG
ACGTGAGCAAGGGCGAGGAGCTGTTCACCGGGGTGGTGCCCATCCTGGTCGAGCTGGACGGCGACGTAAA
CGGCCACAAGTTCAGCGTGTCCGGCGAGGGCGAGGGCGATGCCACCTACGGCAAGCTGACCCTGAAGTTC
ATCTGCACCACCGGCAAGCTGCCCGTGCCCTGGCCCACCCTCGTGACCACCCTGAGCCACGGCGTGCAGT
GCTTCAGCCGCTACCCCGACCACATGAAGCAGCACGACTTCTTCAAGTCCGCCATGCCCGAAGGCTACGT
CCAGGAGCGCACCATCTTCTTCAAGGACGACGGCAACTACAAGACCCGCGCCGAGGTGAAGTTCGAGGGC
GACACCCTGGTGAACCGCATCGAGCTGAAGGGCATCGACTTCAAGGAGGACGGCAACATCCTGGGGCACA
AGCTGGAGTACAACTTCAACAGCCACAACATCTATATCATGGCCGACAAGCAGAAGAACGGCATCAAGGT
GAACTTCAAGATCCGCCACAACATCGAGGACGGCAGCGTGCAGCTCGCCGACCACTACCAGCAGAACACC
CCCATCGGCGACGGCCCCGTGCTGCTGCCCGACAACCACTACCTGAGCACCCAGTCCAAGCTGAGCAAAG
ACCCCAACGAGAAGCGCGATCACATGGTCCTGCTGGAGTTCCGCACCGCCGCCGGGATCACTCACGGCAT
GGACGAGCTGTACAAGTAGGCTAGCGTCAGGCCAAGCTTGGGGATCAATTCTCTAGAGCTCGCTGATCAG
CCTCGACTGTGCCTTCTAGTTGCCAGCCATCTGTTGTTTGCCCCTCCCCCGTGCCTTCCTTGACCCTGGA
AGGTGCCACTCCCACTGTCCTTTCCTAATAAAATGAGGAAATTGCATCGCATTGTCTGAGTAGGTGTCAT
TCTATTCTGGGGGGTGGGGTGGGGCAGGACAGCAAGGGGGAGGATTGGGAAGACAATAGCAGGCATGCTG
GGGATGCGGTGGGCTCTATGGCTTCTGAGGCGGAAAGAACCAGCTGGGCCTACTAGATAGCGGACCCCTT
ACCGAAACATCGCCGCATTCTGCAGAGGAGTCGAACTTAGTGTATGTAAACTTCTGACCCACTGGAATTG
TGATACAGTGAATTATAAGTGAAATAATCTGTCTGTAAACAATTGTTGGAAAAATGACTTGTGTCATGCA
CAAAGTAGATGTCCTAACTGACTTGCCAAAACTATTGTTTGTTAACAAGAAATTTGTGGAGTAGTTGAAA
AACGAGTTTTAATGACTCCAACTTAAGTGTATGTAAACTTCCGACTTCAACTGTATAGGGATCCAATTTT
AACAAAATATTCGAGCTTGCATGCCTGCAGGTCGTTACATAACTTACGGTAAATGGCCCGCCTGGCTGAC
CGCCCAACGACCCCCGCCCATTGACGTCAATAATGACGTATGTTCCCATAGTAACGCCAATAGGGACTTT
CCATTGACGTCAATGGGTGGAGTATTTACGGTAAACTGCCCACTTGGCAGTACATCAAGTGTATCATATG
CCAAGTACGCCCCCTATTGACGTCAATGACGGTAAATGGCCCGCCTGGCATTATGCCCAGTACATGACCT
TATGGGACTTTCCTACTTGGCAGTACATCTACGTATTAGTCATCGCTATTACCATGGTGATGCGGTTTTG
GCAGTACATCAATGGGCGTGGATAGCGGTTTGACTCACGGGGATTTCCAAGTCTCCACCCCATTGACGTC
AATGGGAGTTTGTTTTGGCACCAAAATCAACGGGACTTTCCAAAATGTCGTAACAACTCCGCCCCATTGA
CGCAAATGGGCGGTAGGCGTGTACGGTGGGAGGTCTATATAAGCAGAGCTCGTTTAGTGAACCGTCAGAT
CGCCTGGAGACGCCATCCACGCTGTTTTGACCTCCATAGAAGACACCGGGACCGATCCAGCCTCCGGACT
CTAGAGGATCCGGTACTCGAGGAACTGAAAAACCAGAAAGTTAACTGGTAAGTTTAGTCTTTTTGTCTTT
TATTTCAGGTCCCGGATCCGGTGGTGGTGCAAATCAAAGAACTGCTCCTCAGTGGATGTTGCCTTTACTT
CTAGGCCTGTACGGAAGTGTTACTTCTGCTCTAAAAGCTGCGGAATTGTACCCGCGGAATTAATACGACT
CACTATAGGGACTAGTACCATGGGAAAATCAAAAGAAATCAGCCAAGACCTCAGAAAAAGAATTGTAGAC
CTCCACAAGTCTGGTTCATCCTTGGGAGCAATTTCCAAACGCCTGGCGGTACCACGTTCATCTGTACAAA
CAATAGTACGCAAGTATAAACACCATGGGACCACGCAGCCGTCATACCGCTCAGGAAGGAGACGCGTTCT
GTCTCCTAGAGATGAACGTACTTTGGTGCGAAAAGTGCAAATCAATCCCAGAACAACAGCAAAGGACCTT
GTGAAGATGCTGGAGGAAACAGGTACAAAAGTATCTATATCCACAGTAAAACGAGTCCTATATCGACATA
ACCTGAAAGGCCACTCAGCAAGGAAGAAGCCACTGCTCCAAAACCGACATAAGAAAGCCAGACTACGGTT
TGCAACTGCACATGGGGACAAAGATCGTACTTTTTGGAGAAATGTCCTCTGGTCTGATGAAACAAAAATA
GAACTGTTTGGCCATAATGACCATCGTTATGTTTGGAGGAAGAAGGGGGAGGCTTGCAAGCCGAAGAACA
CCATCCCAACCGTGAAGCACGGGGGTGGCAGCATCATGTTGTGGGGGTGCTTTGCTGCAGGAGGGACTGG
TGCACTTCACAAAATAGATGGCATCATGGACGCGGTGCAGTATGTGGATATATTGAAGCAACATCTCAAG
ACATCAGTCAGGAAGTTAAAGCTTGGTCGCAAATGGGTCTTCCAACACGACAATGACCCCAAGCATACTT
CCAAAGTTGTGGCAAAATGGCTTAAGGACAACAAAGTCAAGGTATTGGAGTGGCCATCACAAAGCCCTGA
CCTCAATCCTATAGAAAATTTGTGGGCAGAACTGAAAAAGCGTGTGCGAGCAAGGAGGCCTACAAACCTG
ACTCAGTTACACCAGCTCTGTCAGGAGGAATGGGCCAAAATTCACCCAAATTATTGTGGGAAGCTTGTGG
AAGGCTACCCGAAACGTTTGACCCAAGTTAAACAATTTAAAGGCAATGCTACCAAATACTAGGGGCCCTA
ACCGCGGGGATCCAGACATGATAAGATACATTGATGAGTTTGGACAAACCACAACTAGAATGCAGTGAAA
AAAATGCTTTATTTGTGAAATTTGTGATGCTATTGCTTTATTTGTAACCATTATAAGCTGCAATAAACAA
GTTAACAACAACAATTGCATTCATTTTATGTTTCAGGTTCAGGGGGAGGTGTGGGAGGTTTTTTAACGCT
TACAATTTCCTGATGCGGTATTTTCTCCTTACGCATCTGTGCGGTATTTCACACCGCATCAGGTGGCACT
TTTCGGGGAAATGTGCGCGGAACCCCTATTTGTTTATTTTTCTAAATACATTCAAATATGTATCCGCTCA
TGAGACAATAACCCTGATAAATGCTTCAATAATATTGAAAAAGGAAGAGTATGAGTATTCAACATTTCCG
TGTCGCCCTTATTCCCTTTTTTGCGGCATTTTGCCTTCCTGTTTTTGCTCACCCAGAAACGCTGGTGAAA
GTAAAAGATGCTGAAGATCAGTTGGGTGCACGAGTGGGTTACATCGAACTGGATCTCAACAGCGGTAAGA
TCCTTGAGAGTTTTCGCCCCGAAGAACGTTTTCCAATGATGAGCACTTTTAAAGTTCTGCTATGTGGCGC
GGTATTATCCCGTATTGACGCCGGGCAAGAGCAACTCGGTCGCCGCATACACTATTCTCAGAATGACTTG
GTTGAGTACTCACCAGTCACAGAAAAGCATCTTACGGATGGCATGACAGTAAGAGAATTATGCAGTGCTG
CCATAACCATGAGTGATAACACTGCGGCCAACTTACTTCTGACAACGATCGGAGGACCGAAGGAGCTAAC
CGCTTTTTTGCACAACATGGGGGATCATGTAACTCGCCTTGATCGTTGGGAACCGGAGCTGAATGAAGCC
ATACCAAACGACGAGCGTGACACCACGATGCCTGTAGCAATGGCAACAACGTTGCGCAAACTATTAACTG
GCGAACTACTTACTCTAGCTTCCCGGCAACAATTAATAGACTGGATGGAGGCGGATAAAGTTGCAGGACC
ACTTCTGCGCTCGGCCCTTCCGGCTGGCTGGTTTATTGCTGATAAATCTGGAGCCGGTGAGCGTGGGTCT
CGCGGTATCATTGCAGCACTGGGGCCAGATGGTAAGCCCTCCCGTATCGTAGTTATCTACACGACGGGGA
GTCAGGCAACTATGGATGAACGAAATAGACAGATCGCTGAGATAGGTGCCTCACTGATTAAGCATTGGTA
ACTGTCAGACCAAGTTTACTCATATATACTTTAGATTGATTTAAAACTTCATTTTTAATTTAAAAGGATC
TAGGTGAAGATCCTTTTTGATAATCTCATGACCAAAATCCCTTAACGTGAGTTTTCGTTCCACTGAGCGT
CAGACCCCGTAGAAAAGATCAAAGGATCTTC
Features (pLannotate 1.2.2; 20 found; start..end, strand, type, name):
      1..589     +  rep_origin     ori: high-copy-number ColE1/pMB1/pBR322/pUC origin of replication
   1152..1207    -  polyA_signal   β-globin poly(A) signal: rabbit β-globin polyadenylation signal (Gil and Proudfoot, 1987)
   1278..1358    -  CDS            HBB (fragment): HBB_PONPY - Experimental evidence at transcript level: Swiss-Prot protein existence level 2. Involved in oxygen transport from the lung to the various peripheral tissues. From Pongo pygmaeus (Bornean orangutan).
   1372..2397    -  CDS            HygR: aminoglycoside phosphotransferase from E. coli; aph(4)-Ia; confers resistance to hygromycin
   3030..4211    +  promoter       EF-1α promoter: strong constitutive promoter for human elongation factor EF-1α
   4246..4788    +  CDS            TNFRSF9 (fragment): TNR9_HUMAN - Also known as CD137, ILA. Experimental evidence at protein level: Swiss-Prot protein existence level 1. Receptor for TNFSF9/4-1BBL. Possibly active during T cell activation. From Homo sapiens (Human).
   4906..5616    +  CDS            Azurite: Azurite is a basic (constitutively fluorescent) blue fluorescent protein published in 2006, derived from Aequorea victoria. It is reported to be a rapidly-maturing weak dimer with low acid sensitivity.
   5677..5901    +  polyA_signal   bGH poly(A) signal: bovine growth hormone polyadenylation signal
   5905..5926    +  promoter       SV40 promoter (fragment): SV40 enhancer and early promoter
   6225..6241    +  rep_origin     M13 ori (fragment): M13 bacteriophage origin of replication; arrow indicates direction of (+) strand synthesis
   6244..6264    -  misc_feature   MCS (fragment): pUC18/19 multiple cloning site
   6263..6566    +  enhancer       CMV enhancer: human cytomegalovirus immediate early enhancer
   6567..6770    +  promoter       CMV promoter: human cytomegalovirus (CMV) immediate early promoter
   6908..7004    +  intron         SV40 intron: modified SV40 intron with splice donor and acceptor sites
   7061..7079    +  promoter       T7 promoter: promoter for bacteriophage T7 RNA polymerase
   7090..8112    +  CDS            SB100X: hyperactive variant of the Sleeping Beauty transposase (Mátés et al., 2009)
   8129..8263    -  polyA_signal   SV40 poly(A) signal: SV40 polyadenylation signal
   8339..8389    -  misc_feature   bom (fragment): basis of mobility region from pBR322
   8416..8520    +  promoter       AmpR promoter: bla
   8521..9381    +  CDS            AmpR: β-lactamase; bla; confers resistance to ampicillin, carbenicillin, and related antibiotics
