>Addgene plasmid #135925 | pAF160 | addgene full sequence | sequence record 270082 | Addgene NGS Result
GCTCCGGTGCCCGTCAGTGGGCAGAGCGCACATCGCCCACAGTCCCCGAGAAGTTGGGGGGAGGGGTCGG
CAATTGAACCGGTGCCTAGAGAAGGTGGCGCGGGGTAAACTGGGAAAGTGATGTCGTGTACTGGCTCCGC
CTTTTTCCCGAGGGTGGGGGAGAACCGTATATAAGTGCAGTAGTCGCCGTGAACGTTCTTTTTCGCAACG
GGTTTGCCGCCAGAACACAGGTAAGTGCCGTGTGTGGTTCCCGCGGGCCTGGCCTCTTTACGGGTTATGG
CCCTTGCGTGCCTTGAATTACTTCCACGCCCCTGGCTGCAGTACGTGATTCTTGATCCCGAGCTTCGGGT
TGGAAGTGGGTGGGAGAGTTCGAGGCCTTGCGCTTAAGGAGCCCCTTCGCCTCGTGCTTGAGTTGAGGCC
TGGCTTGGGCGCTGGGGCCGCCGCGTGCGAATCTGGTGGCACCTTCGCGCCTGTCTCGCTGCTTTCGATA
AGTCTCTAGCCATTTAAAATTTTTGATGACCTGCTGCGACGCTTTTTTTCTGGCAAGATAGTCTTGTAAA
TGCGGGCCAAGATCTGCACACTGGTATTTCGGTTTTTGGGGCCGCGGGCGGCGACGGGGCCCGTGCGTCC
CAGCGCACATGTTCGGCGAGGCGGGGCCTGCGAGCGCGGCCACCGAGAATCGGACGGGGGTAGTCTCAAG
CTGGCCGGCCTGCTCTGGTGCCTGGCCTCGCGCCGCCGTGTATCGCCCCGCCCTGGGCGGCAAGGCTGGC
CCGGTCGGCACCAGTTGCGTGAGCGGAAAGATGGCCGCTTCCCGGCCCTGCTGCAGGGAGCTCAAAATGG
AGGACGCGGCGCTCGGGAGAGCGGGCGGGTGAGTCACCCACACAAAGGAAAAGGGCCTTTCCGTCCTCAG
CCGTCGCTTCATGTGACTCCACGGAGTACCGGGCGCCGTCCAGGCACCTCGATTAGTTCTCGAGCTTTTG
GAGTACGTCGTCTTTAGGTTGGGGGGAGGGGTTTTATGCGATGGAGTTTCCCCATACTGAGTGGGTGGAG
ACTGAAGTTAGGCCAGCTTGGCACTTGATGTAATTCTCCTTGGAATTTGCCCTTTTTGAGTTTGGATCTT
GGTTCATTCTCAAGCCTCAGACAGTGGTTCAAAGTTTTTTTCTTCCATTTAAGGTGTCGTGAAAACTACC
CCAAGCTGGCCTCTGCGGCCGCCACCATGGTAAACAGCTACAATAGACTGGAGGCGATATCAACTCTTGT
TATACTACTCTGGGTAACTCTGGTCCAGGGTTCCTGTGGCAGCTGTCCAGCTGGTACTTTCTGGAATGGT
ACAGATTGTGGAAAAAACAAAAATCAAGCTTGCATCCCATGTCCCCCAAATAGTTTCTCTAGTACAGCTG
GCGAACAGAGGACATGTAACATATGCAGGAGATGTGAAGGTATTTTTAGAACAAAGAGAGAATGTACTCC
AACAAGTAATACAGAGTGTGATTGTATGTCTGGGTATCATTGTTCCGGAGTAGGATGTAATAGGTGTCAA
CCAGATTGCAAGCAAGGTCAAGAACTTCTAGGAAAAGGTTGTAGAGACTGTAGCTTTGGTACCTTTAATG
ATCAGACACGGGGGAACTGCAAACGCTGGACAAACTGCTCTTTGAATGGACTAGTTGTGCTTGTAAATGG
AACCAATAAAAGAGATGTGATATGTGGATCCACCCAAACAGTTGCCACTCTGGACACAATCTCCATGACA
ATTCCAGCTTCTCTCGTGCACATTGATAAGAACCATCAGCCCGGGGAGAACCTTTACTTCCAGGGATCCG
CTGGCTCCGCTGCTGGTTCTGGCGAATTCCATCATCACCATCACCATGTCGACGTGAGCAAGGGCGAGGA
GCTGTTCACCGGGGTGGTGCCCATCCTGGTCGAGCTGGACGGCGACGTAAACGGCCACAAGTTCAGCGTG
TCCGGCGAGGGCGAGGGCGATGCCACCTACGGCAAGCTGACCCTGAAGTTCATCTGCACCACCGGCAAGC
TGCCCGTGCCCTGGCCCACCCTCGTGACCACCCTGAGCCACGGCGTGCAGTGCTTCAGCCGCTACCCCGA
CCACATGAAGCAGCACGACTTCTTCAAGTCCGCCATGCCCGAAGGCTACGTCCAGGAGCGCACCATCTTC
TTCAAGGACGACGGCAACTACAAGACCCGCGCCGAGGTGAAGTTCGAGGGCGACACCCTGGTGAACCGCA
TCGAGCTGAAGGGCATCGACTTCAAGGAGGACGGCAACATCCTGGGGCACAAGCTGGAGTACAACTTCAA
CAGCCACAACATCTATATCATGGCCGACAAGCAGAAGAACGGCATCAAGGTGAACTTCAAGATCCGCCAC
AACATCGAGGACGGCAGCGTGCAGCTCGCCGACCACTACCAGCAGAACACCCCCATCGGCGACGGCCCCG
TGCTGCTGCCCGACAACCACTACCTGAGCACCCAGTCCAAGCTGAGCAAAGACCCCAACGAGAAGCGCGA
TCACATGGTCCTGCTGGAGTTCCGCACCGCCGCCGGGATCACTCACGGCATGGACGAGCTGTACAAGTAG
GCTAGCGTCAGGCCAAGCTTGGGGATCAATTCTCTAGAGCTCGCTGATCAGCCTCGACTGTGCCTTCTAG
TTGCCAGCCATCTGTTGTTTGCCCCTCCCCCGTGCCTTCCTTGACCCTGGAAGGTGCCACTCCCACTGTC
CTTTCCTAATAAAATGAGGAAATTGCATCGCATTGTCTGAGTAGGTGTCATTCTATTCTGGGGGGTGGGG
TGGGGCAGGACAGCAAGGGGGAGGATTGGGAAGACAATAGCAGGCATGCTGGGGATGCGGTGGGCTCTAT
GGCTTCTGAGGCGGAAAGAACCAGCTGGGCCTACTAGATAGCGGACCCCTTACCGAAACATCGCCGCATT
CTGCAGAGGAGTCGAACTTAGTGTATGTAAACTTCTGACCCACTGGAATTGTGATACAGTGAATTATAAG
TGAAATAATCTGTCTGTAAACAATTGTTGGAAAAATGACTTGTGTCATGCACAAAGTAGATGTCCTAACT
GACTTGCCAAAACTATTGTTTGTTAACAAGAAATTTGTGGAGTAGTTGAAAAACGAGTTTTAATGACTCC
AACTTAAGTGTATGTAAACTTCCGACTTCAACTGTATAGGGATCCAATTTTAACAAAATATTCGAGCTTG
CATGCCTGCAGGTCGTTACATAACTTACGGTAAATGGCCCGCCTGGCTGACCGCCCAACGACCCCCGCCC
ATTGACGTCAATAATGACGTATGTTCCCATAGTAACGCCAATAGGGACTTTCCATTGACGTCAATGGGTG
GAGTATTTACGGTAAACTGCCCACTTGGCAGTACATCAAGTGTATCATATGCCAAGTACGCCCCCTATTG
ACGTCAATGACGGTAAATGGCCCGCCTGGCATTATGCCCAGTACATGACCTTATGGGACTTTCCTACTTG
GCAGTACATCTACGTATTAGTCATCGCTATTACCATGGTGATGCGGTTTTGGCAGTACATCAATGGGCGT
GGATAGCGGTTTGACTCACGGGGATTTCCAAGTCTCCACCCCATTGACGTCAATGGGAGTTTGTTTTGGC
ACCAAAATCAACGGGACTTTCCAAAATGTCGTAACAACTCCGCCCCATTGACGCAAATGGGCGGTAGGCG
TGTACGGTGGGAGGTCTATATAAGCAGAGCTCGTTTAGTGAACCGTCAGATCGCCTGGAGACGCCATCCA
CGCTGTTTTGACCTCCATAGAAGACACCGGGACCGATCCAGCCTCCGGACTCTAGAGGATCCGGTACTCG
AGGAACTGAAAAACCAGAAAGTTAACTGGTAAGTTTAGTCTTTTTGTCTTTTATTTCAGGTCCCGGATCC
GGTGGTGGTGCAAATCAAAGAACTGCTCCTCAGTGGATGTTGCCTTTACTTCTAGGCCTGTACGGAAGTG
TTACTTCTGCTCTAAAAGCTGCGGAATTGTACCCGCGGAATTAATACGACTCACTATAGGGACTAGTACC
ATGGGAAAATCAAAAGAAATCAGCCAAGACCTCAGAAAAAGAATTGTAGACCTCCACAAGTCTGGTTCAT
CCTTGGGAGCAATTTCCAAACGCCTGGCGGTACCACGTTCATCTGTACAAACAATAGTACGCAAGTATAA
ACACCATGGGACCACGCAGCCGTCATACCGCTCAGGAAGGAGACGCGTTCTGTCTCCTAGAGATGAACGT
ACTTTGGTGCGAAAAGTGCAAATCAATCCCAGAACAACAGCAAAGGACCTTGTGAAGATGCTGGAGGAAA
CAGGTACAAAAGTATCTATATCCACAGTAAAACGAGTCCTATATCGACATAACCTGAAAGGCCACTCAGC
AAGGAAGAAGCCACTGCTCCAAAACCGACATAAGAAAGCCAGACTACGGTTTGCAACTGCACATGGGGAC
AAAGATCGTACTTTTTGGAGAAATGTCCTCTGGTCTGATGAAACAAAAATAGAACTGTTTGGCCATAATG
ACCATCGTTATGTTTGGAGGAAGAAGGGGGAGGCTTGCAAGCCGAAGAACACCATCCCAACCGTGAAGCA
CGGGGGTGGCAGCATCATGTTGTGGGGGTGCTTTGCTGCAGGAGGGACTGGTGCACTTCACAAAATAGAT
GGCATCATGGACGCGGTGCAGTATGTGGATATATTGAAGCAACATCTCAAGACATCAGTCAGGAAGTTAA
AGCTTGGTCGCAAATGGGTCTTCCAACACGACAATGACCCCAAGCATACTTCCAAAGTTGTGGCAAAATG
GCTTAAGGACAACAAAGTCAAGGTATTGGAGTGGCCATCACAAAGCCCTGACCTCAATCCTATAGAAAAT
TTGTGGGCAGAACTGAAAAAGCGTGTGCGAGCAAGGAGGCCTACAAACCTGACTCAGTTACACCAGCTCT
GTCAGGAGGAATGGGCCAAAATTCACCCAAATTATTGTGGGAAGCTTGTGGAAGGCTACCCGAAACGTTT
GACCCAAGTTAAACAATTTAAAGGCAATGCTACCAAATACTAGGGGCCCTAACCGCGGGGATCCAGACAT
GATAAGATACATTGATGAGTTTGGACAAACCACAACTAGAATGCAGTGAAAAAAATGCTTTATTTGTGAA
ATTTGTGATGCTATTGCTTTATTTGTAACCATTATAAGCTGCAATAAACAAGTTAACAACAACAATTGCA
TTCATTTTATGTTTCAGGTTCAGGGGGAGGTGTGGGAGGTTTTTTAACGCTTACAATTTCCTGATGCGGT
ATTTTCTCCTTACGCATCTGTGCGGTATTTCACACCGCATCAGGTGGCACTTTTCGGGGAAATGTGCGCG
GAACCCCTATTTGTTTATTTTTCTAAATACATTCAAATATGTATCCGCTCATGAGACAATAACCCTGATA
AATGCTTCAATAATATTGAAAAAGGAAGAGTATGAGTATTCAACATTTCCGTGTCGCCCTTATTCCCTTT
TTTGCGGCATTTTGCCTTCCTGTTTTTGCTCACCCAGAAACGCTGGTGAAAGTAAAAGATGCTGAAGATC
AGTTGGGTGCACGAGTGGGTTACATCGAACTGGATCTCAACAGCGGTAAGATCCTTGAGAGTTTTCGCCC
CGAAGAACGTTTTCCAATGATGAGCACTTTTAAAGTTCTGCTATGTGGCGCGGTATTATCCCGTATTGAC
GCCGGGCAAGAGCAACTCGGTCGCCGCATACACTATTCTCAGAATGACTTGGTTGAGTACTCACCAGTCA
CAGAAAAGCATCTTACGGATGGCATGACAGTAAGAGAATTATGCAGTGCTGCCATAACCATGAGTGATAA
CACTGCGGCCAACTTACTTCTGACAACGATCGGAGGACCGAAGGAGCTAACCGCTTTTTTGCACAACATG
GGGGATCATGTAACTCGCCTTGATCGTTGGGAACCGGAGCTGAATGAAGCCATACCAAACGACGAGCGTG
ACACCACGATGCCTGTAGCAATGGCAACAACGTTGCGCAAACTATTAACTGGCGAACTACTTACTCTAGC
TTCCCGGCAACAATTAATAGACTGGATGGAGGCGGATAAAGTTGCAGGACCACTTCTGCGCTCGGCCCTT
CCGGCTGGCTGGTTTATTGCTGATAAATCTGGAGCCGGTGAGCGTGGGTCTCGCGGTATCATTGCAGCAC
TGGGGCCAGATGGTAAGCCCTCCCGTATCGTAGTTATCTACACGACGGGGAGTCAGGCAACTATGGATGA
ACGAAATAGACAGATCGCTGAGATAGGTGCCTCACTGATTAAGCATTGGTAACTGTCAGACCAAGTTTAC
TCATATATACTTTAGATTGATTTAAAACTTCATTTTTAATTTAAAAGGATCTAGGTGAAGATCCTTTTTG
ATAATCTCATGACCAAAATCCCTTAACGTGAGTTTTCGTTCCACTGAGCGTCAGACCCCGTAGAAAAGAT
CAAAGGATCTTCTTGAGATCCTTTTTTTCTGCGCGTAATCTGCTGCTTGCAAACAAAAAAACCACCGCTA
CCAGCGGTGGTTTGTTTGCCGGATCAAGAGCTACCAACTCTTTTTCCGAAGGTAACTGGCTTCAGCAGAG
CGCAGATACCAAATACTGTTCTTCTAGTGTAGCCGTAGTTAGGCCACCACTTCAAGAACTCTGTAGCACC
GCCTACATACCTCGCTCTGCTAATCCTGTTACCAGTGGCTGCTGCCAGTGGCGATAAGTCGTGTCTTACC
GGGTTGGACTCAAGACGATAGTTACCGGATAAGGCGCAGCGGTCGGGCTGAACGGGGGGTTCGTGCACAC
AGCCCAGCTTGGAGCGAACGACCTACACCGAACTGAGATACCTACAGCGTGAGCTATGAGAAAGCGCCAC
GCTTCCCGAAGGGAGAAAGGCGGACAGGTATCCGGTAAGCGGCAGGGTCGGAACAGGAGAGCGCACGAGG
GAGCTTCCAGGGGGAAACGCCTGGTATCTTTATAGTCCTGTCGGGTTTCGCCACCTCTGACTTGAGCGTC
GATTTTTGTGATGCTCGTCAGGGGGGCGGAGCCTATGGAAAAACGCCAGCAACGCGGCCTTTTTACGGTT
CCTGGCCTTTTGCTGGCCTTTTGCTCACATGTTCTTTCCTGCGTTATCCCCTGATTCTGTGGATAACCGT
ATTACCGCCTTTGAGTGAGCTGATACCGCTCGCCGCAGCCGAACGACCGAGCGCAGCGAGTCAGTGAGCG
AGGAAGCGGATCCCTATACAGTTGAAGTCGGAAGTTTACATACACCTTAGCCAAATACATTTAAACTCAC
TTTTTCACAATTCCTGACATTTAATCCTAGTAAAAATTCCCTGTCTTAGGTCAGTTAGGATCACCACTTT
ATTTTAAGAATGTGAAATATCAGAATAATAGTAGAGAGAATGATTCATTTCAGCTTTTATTTCTTTCATC
ACATTCCCAGTGGGTCAGAAGTTTACATACACTCGACTCCTCTGCAGAATGCGGCGATGTTTCGGTAAGG
GGTCCCGAGTAGCTAGTTCATGGCAGCCAGCATATGGCATATGTTGCCAAACTCTAAACCAAATACTCAT
TCTGATGTTTTAAATGATTTGCCCTCCCATATGTCCTTCCGAGTGAGAGACACAAAAAATTCCAACACAC
TATTGCAATGAAAATAAATTTCCTTTATTAGCCAGAAGTCAGATGCTCAAGGGGCTTCATGATGTCCCCA
TAATTTTTGGCAGAGGGAAAAAGATCTCAGTGGTATTTGTGAGCCAGGGCATTGGCCACACCAGCCACCA
CCTTCTGATAGGCAGCCTGCACCTGAGGAGTGAATTCACGACAGGCCTTCGAACTATTCCTTTGCCCTCG
GACGAGTGCTGGGGCGTCGGTTTCCACTATCGGCGAGTACTTCTACACAGCCATCGGTCCAGACGGCCGC
GCTTCTGCGGGCGATTTGTGTACGCCCGACAGTCCCGGCTCCGGATCGGACGATTGCGTCGCATCGACCC
TGCGCCCAAGCTGCATCATCGAAATTGCCGTCAACCAAGCTCTGATAGAGTTGGTCAAGACCAATGCGGA
GCATATACGCCCGGAGCCGCGGCGATCCTGCAAGCTCCGGATGCCTCCGCTCGAAGTAGCGCGTCTGCTG
CTCCATACAAGCCAACCACGGCCTCCAGAAGAAGATGTTGGCGACCTCGTATTGGGAATCCCCGAACATC
GCCTCGCTCCAGTCAATGACCGCTGTTATGCGGCCATTGTCCGTCAGGACATTGTTGGAGCCGAAATCCG
CGTGCACGAGGTGCCGGACTTCGGGGCAGTCCTCGGCCCAAAGCATCAGCTCATCGAGAGCCTGCGCGAC
GGACGCACTGACGGTGTCGTCCATCACAGTTTGCCAGTGATACACATGGGGATCAGCAATCGCGCATATG
AAATCACGCCATGTAGTGTATTGACCGATTCCTTGCGGTCCGAATGGGCCGAACCCGCTCGTCTGGCTAA
GATCGGCCGCAGCGATCGCATCCATGGCCTCCGCGACCGGCTGCAGAACAGCGGGCAGTTCGGTTTCAGG
CAGGTCTTGCAACGTGACACCCTGTGCACGGCGGGAGATGCAATAGGTCAGGCTCTCGCTGAATTCCCCA
ATGTCAAGCACTTCCGGAATCGGGAGCGCGGCCGATGCAAAGTGCCGATAAACATAACGATCTTTGTAGA
AACCATCGGCGCAGCTATTTACCCGCAGGACATATCCACGCCCTCCTACATCGAAGCTGAAAGCACGAGA
TTCTTCGCCCTCCGAGAGCTGCATCAGGTCGGAGACGCTGTCGAACTTTTCGATCAGAAACTTCTCGACA
GACGTCGCGGTGAGTTCAGGCTTTTTCATGGTGGCCTCAGGTGCAGAGGTTTCTACAGGGAAAGAGAGAA
AGGCTACAGTTAGTTTGCTGTGATGATGCTAAGTGCCGAGGTCAGATGTCTATGGATTGTACACGGAATC
CCAACGCAGGAACCAAAAAACACTCACCCAAAAAAATGGCGCTAAGGCCGAGAGAAAGGCGAAGTTCCGT
CTACGGCTATATACCTTGAAACAGGGGCGGCAGAAGTGACGCAACGCGGTTGCGCGGACGGCTTCCTGTG
TTTTCATTGGTCGAAGCGTTCTGCGCGTGCGCAGAGATTCCCCAGGGAAGGCGGGCCCTCTTCCGAATGT
CCAATCCGGACATTCTTCCGGTTGGACCTCCGCGGTCAGCGCTGTGCCCGGCGAGAGATCACGTGGGGCG
CGGAGGCGGTGCTGCTGGGGCACGGCCGTCCAGCCTCGGCGGCCATATTTTTGAGGGGCTGTTCATCTCG
TTCACACGCTCTGTCCGCCATGTTTGTGAGTGGAAGCGCCATTACCCCTTCAAGCGACTGAAGGCTGCAG
GGCCTCTGGTGGCCCGCATGGGGAGACCAGACCCGCCAGGCCCGCCTTTCCGCACTCAGTCCGGGCTTAC
TTTATTTTGTGAGACAGGGTCTCGCCTAGAG
Features (pLannotate 1.2.2; 20 found; start..end, strand, type, name):
      1..1182    +  promoter       EF-1α promoter: strong constitutive promoter for human elongation factor EF-1α
   1217..1759    +  CDS            TNFRSF9 (fragment): TNR9_HUMAN - Also known as CD137, ILA. Experimental evidence at protein level: Swiss-Prot protein existence level 1. Receptor for TNFSF9/4-1BBL. Possibly active during T cell activation. From Homo sapiens (Human).
   1877..2587    +  CDS            Azurite: Azurite is a basic (constitutively fluorescent) blue fluorescent protein published in 2006, derived from Aequorea victoria. It is reported to be a rapidly-maturing weak dimer with low acid sensitivity.
   2648..2872    +  polyA_signal   bGH poly(A) signal: bovine growth hormone polyadenylation signal
   2876..2897    +  promoter       SV40 promoter (fragment): SV40 enhancer and early promoter
   3196..3212    +  rep_origin     M13 ori (fragment): M13 bacteriophage origin of replication; arrow indicates direction of (+) strand synthesis
   3215..3235    -  misc_feature   MCS (fragment): pUC18/19 multiple cloning site
   3234..3537    +  enhancer       CMV enhancer: human cytomegalovirus immediate early enhancer
   3538..3741    +  promoter       CMV promoter: human cytomegalovirus (CMV) immediate early promoter
   3879..3975    +  intron         SV40 intron: modified SV40 intron with splice donor and acceptor sites
   4032..4050    +  promoter       T7 promoter: promoter for bacteriophage T7 RNA polymerase
   4061..5083    +  CDS            SB100X: hyperactive variant of the Sleeping Beauty transposase (Mátés et al., 2009)
   5100..5234    -  polyA_signal   SV40 poly(A) signal: SV40 polyadenylation signal
   5310..5360    -  misc_feature   bom (fragment): basis of mobility region from pBR322
   5387..5491    +  promoter       AmpR promoter: bla
   5492..6352    +  CDS            AmpR: β-lactamase; bla; confers resistance to ampicillin, carbenicillin, and related antibiotics
   6523..7111    +  rep_origin     ori: high-copy-number ColE1/pMB1/pBR322/pUC origin of replication
   7674..7729    -  polyA_signal   β-globin poly(A) signal: rabbit β-globin polyadenylation signal (Gil and Proudfoot, 1987)
   7800..7880    -  CDS            HBB (fragment): HBB_PONPY - Experimental evidence at transcript level: Swiss-Prot protein existence level 2. Involved in oxygen transport from the lung to the various peripheral tissues. From Pongo pygmaeus (Bornean orangutan).
   7894..8919    -  CDS            HygR: aminoglycoside phosphotransferase from E. coli; aph(4)-Ia; confers resistance to hygromycin
