[The description below was written by a language model from this plasmid's Addgene catalogue record and pLannotate feature annotations shown in this document.]
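Description:
pAF160 is an "all-in-one" Sleeping Beauty transposon plasmid for stable mammalian expression of Tasmanian devil (Sarcophilus harrisii) TNFRSF9 (CD137/4-1BB) fused at its C terminus to the blue fluorescent protein mAzurite. It was built by Gibson assembly into a SalI/NheI-cut pAF137 backbone, using parts derived from pSBtet-Hyg, a CMV-driven SB100X plasmid and mAzurite-N1. In E. coli it is maintained as a high-copy plasmid through a ColE1/pUC-type origin and selected with ampicillin via the bla gene. The two annotated 9,551-nt sequence records (the depositor's and the repository's sequencing result) show the same features in the same order and differ only in their start point.

The expression cassette places the TNFRSF9 coding region behind the strong constitutive human EF-1α promoter, followed in frame by Azurite and a bGH polyadenylation signal. The annotation software labels the receptor as a fragment of human TNFRSF9, which reflects a homology match to a database entry rather than the devil origin stated in the catalogue. A hygromycin resistance gene with a rabbit β-globin polyadenylation signal lies on the opposite strand upstream of EF-1α and allows selection of stably modified cells; its promoter is not annotated. A separate cassette encodes the hyperactive SB100X transposase, driven by the CMV enhancer/promoter with an SV40 intron and SV40 poly(A) signal, with a T7 promoter just upstream of the coding sequence. Supplying transposase and cargo on a single plasmid removes the need for a helper plasmid. The transposon inverted repeats that SB100X acts on are not annotated in either table, so the boundaries of the mobilised segment cannot be read from the record. Multiple cloning sites let other genes of interest replace TNFRSF9, and the vector belongs to a system for making fluorescent fusion proteins to map immune protein interactions.
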