Addgene plasmid #135925: pAF160
Purpose: All-in-one Sleeping Beauty vector for Expression for Tasmanian devil TNFRSF9-mAzurite fusion protein. Multiple cloning sites to swap genes-of-interest (i.e. TNFRSF9).
Depositing lab: Andrew S. Flies. Depositing organization: University of Tasmania. Publication: A novel system to map protein interactions reveals evolutionarily conserved immune evasion pathways on transmissible cancers. Flies AS, Darby JM, Lennard PR, Murphy PR, Ong CEB, Pinfold TL, De Luca A, Lyons AB, Woods GM, Patchett AL. Sci Adv. 2020 Jul 1;6(27). pii: 6/27/eaba5031. doi: 10.1126/sciadv.aba5031. Print 2020 Jul. PubMed 32937435.
Backbone
  Vector backbone: pAF137 SalI + NheI digest
  Backbone manufacturer: Andrew Flies Wild Immunology Laboratory
  Vector type: Mammalian Expression ; Transposon
  Selectable markers: Hygromycin
Growth in bacteria
  Bacterial resistance: Ampicillin, 100 μg/mL
  Growth temperature: 37°C
  Growth strain: DH5alpha
  Copy number: High Copy
Gene/Insert
  Gene/Insert name: TNFRSF9 fused to mAzurite (alt names: CD137; 41BB)
  Species: Tasmanian devil (Sarcophilus harrisii)
  Promoter: EF1a
  Tag / fusion protein: mAzurite (C terminal on insert)
  Cloning method: Gibson Cloning
  Sequencing primers: 5′ gcctcagacagtggttcaaag; 3′ aggcacagtcgaggctgat
Resource information
  A portion of this plasmid was derived from a plasmid made by: pSBtet_Hyg_60508; pCMV(CAT)T7-SB100_34879; mAzurite from mAzurite-N1_54617
Terms and licenses: Academic/Nonprofit Terms; Industry Terms: Not Available to Industry
Depositor comments: See bioRxiv preprint: https://doi.org/10.1101/831404 Please see the following article for protocols on how to construct or use this vector: Flies, A. S., Darby, J. M., Murphy, P. R., Pinfold, T. L., Patchett, A. L. & Lennard, P. R. Generation and Testing of Fluorescent Adaptable Simple Theranostic (FAST) Proteins. Bio-protocol under review (2020) https://doi.org/10.21769/BioProtoc.3696.
How to cite: pAF160 was a gift from Andrew S. Flies (Addgene plasmid # 135925 ; http://n2t.net/addgene:135925 ; RRID:Addgene_135925)
