>Addgene plasmid #135925 | pAF160 | depositor partial sequence | sequence record 262517 | FAST protein (type I) coding sequence - mAzurite
ATGGTAAACAGCTACAATAGACTGGAGGCGATATCAACTCTTGTTATACTACTCTGGGTAACTCTGGTCC
AGGGTTCCTGTGGCAGCTGTCCAGCTGGTACTTTCTGGAATGGTACAGATTGTGGAAAAAACAAAAATCA
AGCTTGCATCCCATGTCCCCCAAATAGTTTCTCTAGTACAGCTGGCGAACAGAGGACATGTAACATATGC
AGGAGATGTGAAGGTATTTTTAGAACAAAGAGAGAATGTACTCCAACAAGTAATACAGAGTGTGATTGTA
TGTCTGGGTATCATTGTTCCGGAGTAGGATGTAATAGGTGTCAACCAGATTGCAAGCAAGGTCAAGAACT
TCTAGGAAAAGGTTGTAGAGACTGTAGCTTTGGTACCTTTAATGATCAGACACGGGGGAACTGCAAACGC
TGGACAAACTGCTCTTTGAATGGACTAGTTGTGCTTGTAAATGGAACCAATAAAAGAGATGTGATATGTG
GATCCACCCAAACAGTTGCCACTCTGGACACAATCTCCATGACAATTCCAGCTTCTCTCGTGCACATTGA
TAAGAACCATCAGCCCGGGGAGAACCTTTACTTCCAGGGATCCGCTGGCTCCGCTGCTGGTTCTGGCGAA
TTCCATCATCACCATCACCATGTCGACGTGAGCAAGGGCGAGGAGCTGTTCACCGGGGTGGTGCCCATCC
TGGTCGAGCTGGACGGCGACGTAAACGGCCACAAGTTCAGCGTGTCCGGCGAGGGCGAGGGCGATGCCAC
CTACGGCAAGCTGACCCTGAAGTTCATCTGCACCACCGGCAAGCTGCCCGTGCCCTGGCCCACCCTCGTG
ACCACCCTGAGCCACGGCGTGCAGTGCTTCAGCCGCTACCCCGACCACATGAAGCAGCACGACTTCTTCA
AGTCCGCCATGCCCGAAGGCTACGTCCAGGAGCGCACCATCTTCTTCAAGGACGACGGCAACTACAAGAC
CCGCGCCGAGGTGAAGTTCGAGGGCGACACCCTGGTGAACCGCATCGAGCTGAAGGGCATCGACTTCAAG
GAGGACGGCAACATCCTGGGGCACAAGCTGGAGTACAACTTCAACAGCCACAACATCTATATCATGGCCG
ACAAGCAGAAGAACGGCATCAAGGTGAACTTCAAGATCCGCCACAACATCGAGGACGGCAGCGTGCAGCT
CGCCGACCACTACCAGCAGAACACCCCCATCGGCGACGGCCCCGTGCTGCTGCCCGACAACCACTACCTG
AGCACCCAGTCCAAGCTGAGCAAAGACCCCAACGAGAAGCGCGATCACATGGTCCTGCTGGAGTTCCGCA
CCGCCGCCGGGATCACTCACGGCATGGACGAGCTGTACAAGTAG
